>Addgene plasmid #237253 | p0AmpAB-PXdHP1 | addgene full sequence | sequence record 472736 | Addgene NGS Result
CGGCTCCAGATTTATCAGCAATAAACCAGCCAGCCGGAAGGGCCGAGCGCAGAAGTGGTCCTGCAACTTT
ATCCGCCTCCATCCAGTCTATTAATTGTTGCCGGGAAGCTAGAGTAAGTAGTTCGCCAGTTAATAGTTTG
CGCAACGTTGTTGCCATTGCTACAGGCATCGTGGTGTCACGCTCGTCGTTTGGTATGGCTTCATTCAGCT
CCGGTTCCCAACGATCAAGGCGAGTTACATGATCCCCCATGTTGTGCAAAAAAGCGGTTAGCTCCTTCGG
TCCTCCGATCGTTGTCAGAAGTAAGTTGGCCGCAGTGTTATCACTCATGGTTATGGCAGCACTGCATAAT
TCTCTTACTGTCATGCCATCCGTAAGATGCTTTTCTGTGACTGGTGAGTACTCAACCAAGTCATTCTGAG
AATAGTGTATGCGGCGACCGAGTTGCTCTTGCCCGGCGTCAATACGGGATAATACCGCGCCACATAGCAG
AACTTTAAAAGTGCTCATCATTGGAAAACGTTCTTCGGGGCGAAAACTCTCAAGGATCTTACCGCTGTTG
AGATCCAGTTCGATGTAACCCACTCGTGCACCCAACTGATCTTCAGCATCTTTTACTTTCACCAGCGTTT
CTGGGTGAGCAAAAACAGGAAGGCAAAATGCCGCAAAAAAGGGAATAAGGGCGACACGGAAATGTTGAAT
ACTCATACTCTTCCTTTTTCAATATTATTGAAGCATTTATCAGGGTTATTGTCTCATGAGCGGATACATA
TTTGAATGTATTTAGAAAAATAAACAAATAGGGGTTCCGCGCACATTTCCCCGAAAAGTGCCACCTGACG
TCTAAGAAACCATTATTATCATGACATTAACCTATAAAAATAGGCGTATCACGAGGCCCTTTCGTCTCGC
GCGTTTCGGTGATGACGGTGAAAACCTCTGACACATGCAGCTCCCGGAGACGGTCACAGCTTGTCTGTAA
GCGGATGCCGGGAGCAGACAAGCCCGTCAGGGCGCGTCAGCGGGTGTTGGCGGGTGTCGGGGCTGGCTTA
ACTATGCGGCATCAGAGCAGATTGTACTGGGTCTCAGTGCTCTATACCTCTTCTGATCACATCACTTGAT
AAGACAGAGTCTGCGCTCTACCGATTCTTTTATTTTCTTGATCCTCGATTTTTGTAAAGTCGAGTTGTGT
CTGTCCTTGAAGGACGGCGTTCTTTTTGTTTCTTTGAATACAGACAGCAGTGCTGCTTGTTTCTTCCTCT
TCTTTCTGATTCATTCTTTTCCTGTCTTACTCCGTTATGATATCACGTTATTCCCATCAGACTCGTCTCA
AGTGAAAGAGCAGATATAAAGCGGGTCGTCCTTATTCTATACGGTATAAATGAAGCTTCACGTTCTTCCG
GTCACTTGACTAGCAACATAATTAAAACCAACCAATTACACGTGGGATGGCGGGGTAAAGTTCATCGGCC
CGGGTTAGTCCCTGACCCAACAATATCAAGTTCCAGACCGTACTAAACGCCGACAGTGCTTATTTCTGTC
GGAGTCCTGGAGTCCCGGTGCCCCGGTGCCTGAGCTTGCCCGCCTCCGCCTTCCTCGCAGGCTGAACATC
GTTCGAACAAATGGCTCCTTCCAGTTATATCCTGAGTAAACAACAGAATGAATAGGACAAACATTCGGTA
CCAAAACACACATATATGGCGCACACCCGTACCCTTAGCGCACGCGGGTGCACTCAAGCTCACACCCCAA
GACACGTTTCCTAAGGAAGAAGGCAAACTCAGAATACCAAATAAAAGAGGCCGAACACCTACTACCCGAA
ATCGTTAGGTTCGGTGTCGAAACGTGCACGGGATAGAAGAGAATGTCCCTCCGATGAAACAGTGCGCGCC
TTTCGGGGTCGCAATGAATGTCTGAGACGGAAAACTCAACGAGAACGTTCAAAATGATCGGATGGGCGAG
ACAAATCTCTCCTCTCTTTCCTTCTTTCTCTGTAAAATACACCCACTCTCTTTGCTTTCCCTCGATTTCT
TCCCCCTCTTTCGTTCCTCATCGAATATCCTCCAGAAAGATACCGACCCTCTCCTACTCAGAATGAGAGA
CCGAGCGGTATCAGCTCACTCAAAGGCGGTAATACGGTTATCCACAGAATCAGGGGATAACGCAGGAAAG
AACATGTGAGCAAAAGGCCAGCAAAAGGCCAGGAACCGTAAAAAGGCCGCGTTGCTGGCGTTTTTCCATA
GGCTCCGCCCCCCTGACGAGCATCACAAAAATCGACGCTCAAGTCAGAGGTGGCGAAACCCGACAGGACT
ATAAAGATACCAGGCGTTTCCCCCTGGAAGCTCCCTCGTGCGCTCTCCTGTTCCGACCCTGCCGCTTACC
GGATACCTGTCCGCCTTTCTCCCTTCGGGAAGCGTGGCGCTTTCTCATAGCTCACGCTGTAGGTATCTCA
GTTCGGTGTAGGTCGTTCGCTCCAAGCTGGGCTGTGTGCACGAACCCCCCGTTCAGCCCGACCGCTGCGC
CTTATCCGGTAACTATCGTCTTGAGCCCAACCCGGTAAGACACGACTTATCGCCACTGGCAGCAGCCACT
GGTAACAGGATTAGCAGAGCGAGGTATGTAGGCGGTGCTACAGAGTTCTTGAAGTGGTGGCCTAACTACG
GCTACACTAGAAGAACAGTATTTGGTATCTGCGCTCTGCTGAAGCCAGTTACCTTCGGAAAAAGAGTTGG
TAGCTCTTGATCCGGCAAACAAACCACCGCTGGTAGCGGTGGTTTTTTTGTTTGCAAGCAGCAGATTACG
CGCAGAAAAAAAGGATCTCAAGAAGATCCTTTGATCTTTTCTACGGGGTCTGACGCTCAGTGGAACGAAA
ACTCACGTTAAGGGATTTTGGTCATGAGATTATCAAAAAGGATCTTCACCTAGATCCTTTTAAATTAAAA
ATGAAGTTTTAAATCAATCTAAAGTATATATGAGTAAACTTGGTCTGACAGTTACCAATGCTTAATCAGT
GAGGCACCTATCTCAGCGATCTGTCTATTTCGTTCATCCATAGTTGCCTGGCTCCCCGTCGTGTAGATAA
CTACGATACGGGAGGGCTTACCATCTGGCCCCAGTGCTGCAATGATACCGCGAGAGCCACGCTCAC
Features (pLannotate 1.2.2; 5 found; start..end, strand, type, name):
    707..811     -  promoter       AmpR promoter: bla
    906..941     +  CDS            rop (fragment): Rop protein, which maintains plasmids at low copy number; rop
   1043..1079    +  misc_feature   bom (fragment): basis of mobility region from pBR322
   2233..2821    -  rep_origin     ori: high-copy-number ColE1/pMB1/pBR322/pUC origin of replication
   2992..706     -  CDS            AmpR (across the origin): β-lactamase; bla; confers resistance to ampicillin, carbenicillin, and related antibiotics
