[The description below was written by a language model from this plasmid's Addgene catalogue record and pLannotate feature annotations shown in this document.]
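Description:
p0AmpAB-PXdHP1 is a small (about 3.1 kb) synthetic-biology part plasmid that stores a single regulatory element, the HP1 promoter (PXdHP1) from the carotenoid-producing red yeast Xanthophyllomyces dendrorhous, in the p0AmpAB backbone. It is a bacterial propagation vector: the annotated features are a high-copy ColE1/pMB1/pUC-type origin of replication and a β-lactamase (AmpR) gene driven by its own bla promoter, which confers ampicillin resistance for selection in E. coli. The catalogue lists it as high copy. Short fragments matching rop and the pBR322 bom region were also detected; these appear to be backbone remnants rather than functional elements, which is consistent with the high-copy status.

The insert was introduced by Golden Gate cloning, and the backbone name suggests a base-level part vector in a hierarchical assembly scheme, from which the promoter would be released by type IIS restriction and joined to coding sequences and terminators to build expression cassettes. However, the record does not state the enzymes, overhangs or assembly positions involved. The automated feature table does not annotate the promoter itself. It presumably lies in the unannotated stretch of roughly 1.1 kb between the bom fragment and the origin, but its exact boundaries and length are not given. No yeast selection marker, yeast replication origin, reporter or coding sequence is annotated, so the plasmid is not an expression construct on its own. Its stated purpose is simply to carry this native promoter, as part of a toolkit developed for the genetic engineering of X. dendrorhous.
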