Addgene plasmid #237253: p0AmpAB-PXdHP1
Purpose: Carries the X. dendrorhous HP1 promoter
Depositing lab: Eric Young. Depositing organization: Worcester Polytechnic Institute. Publication: Omics-driven onboarding of the carotenoid producing red yeast Xanthophyllomyces dendrorhous CBS 6938. Tobin EE, Collins JH, Marsan CB, Nadeau GT, Mori K, Lipzen A, Mondo S, Grigoriev IV, Young EM. Appl Microbiol Biotechnol. 2024 Dec 28;108(1):547. doi: 10.1007/s00253-024-13379-w. PubMed 39731599.
Backbone
  Vector backbone: p0AmpAB
  Vector type: Synthetic Biology
Growth in bacteria
  Bacterial resistance: Ampicillin, 100 μg/mL
  Growth temperature: 37°C
  Growth strain: DH5alpha
  Copy number: High Copy
Gene/Insert
  Gene/Insert name: PXdHP1
  Species: Xanthophyllomyces dendrorhous
  Cloning method: Golden Gate
Terms and licenses: Academic/Nonprofit Terms; Industry Terms: Not Available to Industry
How to cite: p0AmpAB-PXdHP1 was a gift from Eric Young (Addgene plasmid # 237253 ; http://n2t.net/addgene:237253 ; RRID:Addgene_237253)
